>Addgene plasmid #230389 | AiP14002 - pAAV-AiE0064h-spacer-AiE0022h-minBG-SYFP2-WPRE3-BGHpA (Alias: CN4002) | addgene full sequence | sequence record 470273 | Addgene NGS Result
CCTGCAGGCAGCTGCGCGCTCGCTCGCTCACTGAGGCCGCCCGGGCGTCGGGCGACCTTTGGTCGCCCGG
CCTCAGTGAGCGAGCGAGCGCGCAGAGAGGGAGTGGCCAACTCCATCACTAGGGGTTCCTGCGGCCGCAC
GCGTTTCAATTGGTAAAGTTGTGGTATATAATTACAATTGAACTCTCTTGTACTTGCCTCTTTTACAAAA
ATTCTCTCCTAGCAGAACGTAGTGTGAGTCATCTACACAGCTGTTTTTCTGATTATTGGAATTTTCTTTT
GACATGAAGGAAGTATCTCATTGACAGAACTGCGTTGTGAAGGAGTGCTAACTGTAGCATAAAATACAAA
ATTGGATTTTTAGATTGCAAAATACAGTAAAGCTTTGGGGGCCCCCAGTCCTGTGGATACCATCTGAGCC
TGTGCCCTTTTCTCTCTACTCTTGAGCAAGTGCCCATCAGGAGCCACATTTGAGTCAGGACCTGCCAAGA
GCATTTTCATCTCATCCTCAGTTCCCCTTTTGTCTGGAACCACTCGCTATGAGTTTCTATGAGATCGTAG
CCAGGTTTGACCAAACCACTCCTGCACACATGTTGTTTTGAAAGATTAGCACAGAATCCAACACAACATT
TCCCTTGGATTCATCTTTCAAGCCAACAGAGAAAGAGCTATTTCCAAAAAAATAACACATTATTAACCAA
TGAATAAGAGCCAAGAAAACAATGTAGCCAGCATATTTATTCCAAACAGCTTGTTTAGAATGCAAATTGC
AAATACATCTATTTCCACCCGGCTCTTTGGGGAACCATGCTGGAGCTTGGGCTGGGCATAAAAGTCAGGG
CAGAGCCATCTATTGCTTACATTTGCTTCTGGGATCCAGATCTTTCGAAGCTAGCGCTACCGGTCGCCAC
CATGGTGAGCAAGGGCGAGGAGCTGTTCACCGGGGTGGTGCCCATCCTGGTCGAGCTGGACGGCGACGTA
AACGGCCACAAGTTCAGCGTGTCCGGCGAGGGCGAGGGCGATGCCACCTACGGCAAGCTGACCCTGAAGC
TGATCTGCACCACCGGCAAGCTGCCCGTGCCCTGGCCCACCCTCGTGACCACCCTGGGCTACGGCGTGCA
GTGCTTCGCCCGCTACCCCGACCACATGAAGCAGCACGACTTCTTCAAGTCCGCCATGCCCGAAGGCTAC
GTCCAGGAGCGCACCATCTTCTTCAAGGACGACGGCAACTACAAGACCCGCGCCGAGGTGAAGTTCGAGG
GCGACACCCTGGTGAACCGCATCGAGCTGAAGGGCATCGACTTCAAGGAGGACGGCAACATCCTGGGGCA
CAAGCTGGAGTACAACTACAACAGCCACAACGTCTATATCACCGCCGACAAGCAGAAGAACGGCATCAAG
GCCAACTTCAAGATCCGCCACAACATCGAGGACGGCGGCGTGCAGCTCGCCGACCACTACCAGCAGAACA
CCCCCATCGGCGACGGCCCCGTGCTGCTGCCCGACAACCACTACCTGAGCTACCAGTCCAAGCTGAGCAA
AGACCCCAACGAGAAGCGCGATCACATGGTCCTGCTGGAGTTCGTGACCGCCGCCGGGATCACTCTCGGC
ATGGACGAGCTGTACAAGTAAGTCGACGGCGCGCCGCGGCCGCGAATTCGATATCATAATCAACCTCTGG
ATTACAAAATTTGTGAAAGATTGACTGGTATTCTTAACTATGTTGCTCCTTTTACGCTATGTGGATACGC
TGCTTTAATGCCTTTGTATCATGCTATTGCTTCCCGTATGGCTTTCATTTTCTCCTCCTTGTATAAATCC
TGGTTAGTTCTTGCCACGGCGGAACTCATCGCCGCCTGCCTTGCCCGCTGCTGGACAGGGGCTCGGCTGT
TGGGCACTGACAATTCCGTGGCTCGAGAGATCTTCGACTGTGCCTTCTAGTTGCCAGCCATCTGTTGTTT
GCCCCTCCCCCGTGCCTTCCTTGACCCTGGAAGGTGCCACTCCCACTGTCCTTTCCTAATAAAATGAGGA
AATTGCATCGCATTGTCTGAGTAGGTGTCATTCTATTCTGGGGGGTGGGGTGGGGCAGGACAGCAAGGGG
GAGGATTGGGAAGACAATAGCAGGCATGAGATCTCACGTGCGGACCGAGCGGCCGCAGGAACCCCTAGTG
ATGGAGTTGGCCACTCCCTCTCTGCGCGCTCGCTCGCTCACTGAGGCCGGGCGACCAAAGGTCGCCCGGC
CTCAGTGAGCGAGCGAGCGCGCAGCTGCCTGCAGGGGCGCCTGATGCGGTATTTTCTCCTTACGCATCTG
TGCGGTATTTCACACCGCATA
[95 nt withheld, positions 2332-2426]
T
[46 nt withheld, positions 2428-2473]
C
[141 nt withheld, positions 2475-2615]
CCTTTGACGTTGGAGTCCACGTTCTTT
[37 nt withheld, positions 2643-2679]
ACTCTATCTCGGGCTATTCTTTTGATTTATAAGGGATTTTGCCGATTTCGGTCTATTGGTTAAAAAATGA
GCTGATTTAACAAAAATTTAACGCGAATTTTAACAAAATATTAACGTTTACAATTTTATGGTGCACTCTC
AGTACAATCTGCTCTGATGCCGCATAGTTAAGCCAGCCCCGACACCCGCCAACACCCGCTGACGCGCCCT
GACGGGCTTGTCTGCTCCCGGCATCCGCTTACAGACAAGCTGTGACCGTCTCCGGGAGCTGCATGTGTCA
GAGGTTTTCACCGTCATCACCGAAACGCGCGAGACGAAAGGGCCTCGTGATACGCCTATTTTTATAGGTT
AATGTCATGATAATAATGGTTTCTTAGACGTCAGGTGGCACTTTTCGGGGAAATGTGCGCGGAACCCCTA
TTTGTTTATTTTTCTAAATACATTCAAATATGTATCCGCTCATGAGACAATAACCCTGATAAATGCTTCA
ATAATATTGAAAAAGGAAGAGTATGAGTATTCAACATTTCCGTGTCGCCCTTATTCCCTTTTTTGCGGCA
TTTTGCCTTCCTGTTTTTGCTCACCCAGAAACGCTGGTGAAAGTAAAAGATGCTGAAGATCAGTTGGGTG
CACGAGTGGGTTACATCGAACTGGATCTCAACAGCGGTAAGATCCTTGAGAGTTTTCGCCCCGAAGAACG
TTTTCCAATGATGAGCACTTTTAAAGTTCTGCTATGTGGCGCGGTATTATCCCGTATTGACGCCGGGCAA
GAGCAACTCGGTCGCCGCATACACTATTCTCAGAATGACTTGGTTGAGTACTCACCAGTCACAGAAAAGC
ATCTTACGGATGGCATGACAGTAAGAGAATTATGCAGTGCTGCCATAACCATGAGTGATAACACTGCGGC
CAACTTACTTCTGACAACGATCGGAGGACCGAAGGAGCTAACCGCTTTTTTGCACAACATGGGGGATCAT
GTAACTCGCCTTGATCGTTGGGAACCGGAGCTGAATGAAGCCATACCAAACGACGAGCGTGACACCACGA
TGCCTGTAGCAATGGCAACAACGTTGCGCAAACTATTAACTGGCGAACTACTTACTCTAGCTTCCCGGCA
ACAATTAATAGACTGGATGGAGGCGGATAAAGTTGCAGGACCACTTCTGCGCTCGGCCCTTCCGGCTGGC
TGGTTTATTGCTGATAAATCTGGAGCCGGTGAGCGTGGGTCTCGCGGTATCATTGCAGCACTGGGGCCAG
ATGGTAAGCCCTCCCGTATCGTAGTTATCTACACGACGGGGAGTCAGGCAACTATGGATGAACGAAATAG
ACAGATCGCTGAGATAGGTGCCTCACTGATTAAGCATTGGTAACTGTCAGACCAAGTTTACTCATATATA
CTTTAGATTGATTTAAAACTTCATTTTTAATTTAAAAGGATCTAGGTGAAGATCCTTTTTGATAATCTCA
TGACCAAAATCCCTTAACGTGAGTTTTCGTTCCACTGAGCGTCAGACCCCGTAGAAAAGATCAAAGGATC
TTCTTGAGATCCTTTTTTTCTGCGCGTAATCTGCTGCTTGCAAACAAAAAAACCACCGCTACCAGCGGTG
GTTTGTTTGCCGGATCAAGAGCTACCAACTCTTTTTCCGAAGGTAACTGGCTTCAGCAGAGCGCAGATAC
CAAATACTGTTCTTCTAGTGTAGCCGTAGTTAGGCCACCACTTCAAGAACTCTGTAGCACCGCCTACATA
CCTCGCTCTGCTAATCCTGTTACCAGTGGCTGCTGCCAGTGGCGATAAGTCGTGTCTTACCGGGTTGGAC
TCAAGACGATAGTTACCGGATAAGGCGCAGCGGTCGGGCTGAACGGGGGGTTCGTGCACACAGCCCAGCT
TGGAGCGAACGACCTACACCGAACTGAGATACCTACAGCGTGAGCTATGAGAAAGCGCCACGCTTCCCGA
AGGGAGAAAGGCGGACAGGTATCCGGTAAGCGGCAGGGTCGGAACAGGAGAGCGCACGAGGGAGCTTCCA
GGGGGAAACGCCTGGTATCTTTATAGTCCTGTCGGGTTTCGCCACCTCTGACTTGAGCGTCGATTTTTGT
GATGCTCGTCAGGGGGGCGGAGCCTATGGAAAAACGCCAGCAACGCGGCCTTTTTACGGTTCCTGGCCTT
TTGCTGGCCTTTTGCTCACATGT
Features (pLannotate 1.2.2; 14 found; start..end, strand, type, name):
     12..39      +  repeat_region  AAV2 ITR (fragment): inverted terminal repeat of adeno-associated virus serotype 2 inverted
     68..95      +  repeat_region  AAV2 ITR (fragment): inverted terminal repeat of adeno-associated virus serotype 2 inverted
    912..1628    +  CDS            SYFP2: SYFP2 is a basic (constitutively fluorescent) yellow fluorescent protein published in 2006, derived from Aequorea victoria. It is reported to be a very rapidly-maturing monomer with moderate acid sensitivity.
   1668..1825    +  misc_feature   WPRE (fragment): woodchuck hepatitis virus posttranscriptional regulatory element
   1831..1911    +  misc_feature   WPRE (fragment): woodchuck hepatitis virus posttranscriptional regulatory element
   1928..2039    +  polyA_signal   bGH poly(A) signal: bovine growth hormone polyadenylation signal
   2157..2238    +  repeat_region  AAV2 ITR (fragment): inverted terminal repeat of adeno-associated virus serotype 2 inverted
   2280..2331    -  misc_feature   bom (fragment): basis of mobility region from pBR322
   2350..2805    +  rep_origin     f1 ori (sequence partly withheld): f1 bacteriophage origin of replication; arrow indicates direction of (+) strand synthesis
   2806..2855    -  misc_feature   bom (fragment): basis of mobility region from pBR322
   2957..2992    -  CDS            rop (fragment): Rop protein, which maintains plasmids at low copy number; rop
   3087..3191    +  promoter       AmpR promoter: bla
   3192..4052    +  CDS            AmpR: β-lactamase; bla; confers resistance to ampicillin, carbenicillin, and related antibiotics
   4223..4811    +  rep_origin     ori: high-copy-number ColE1/pMB1/pBR322/pUC origin of replication
