[The description below was written by a language model from this plasmid's Addgene catalogue record and pLannotate feature annotations shown in this document.]
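Description:
AiP14002 - pAAV-AiE0064h-spacer-AiE0022h-minBG-SYFP2-WPRE3-BGHpA (alias CN4002) is an AAV transfer plasmid of about 4.9 kb built on a pAAV2 backbone and assembled by Gibson cloning. It is maintained in bacteria through a high-copy ColE1/pUC-type origin and selected with ampicillin via the β-lactamase gene and its own promoter. The backbone also carries an f1 phage origin and short remnants of pBR322 bom and rop sequences. AAV2 inverted terminal repeats flank the expression cassette and provide the signals for replication and packaging of the intervening DNA into recombinant AAV particles. The automated annotation detects these ITRs only as fragments. The depositor notes a 22 bp deletion in the second ITR, with unknown effect on plasmid function.

The payload is an enhancer-driven reporter. As the name indicates, two enhancer elements, AiE0064h and AiE0022h, are separated by a spacer and placed upstream of the minBG minimal promoter. A minimal promoter has little activity alone, so expression depends on the adjacent enhancers. These upstream regulatory parts are not individually annotated in the feature table, but they presumably occupy the unannotated region between the left ITR and the coding sequence. The promoter drives SYFP2, a rapidly maturing monomeric yellow fluorescent protein derived from Aequorea victoria. It is followed by WPRE3, a shortened woodchuck hepatitis virus posttranscriptional element that boosts transcript expression while saving packaging space, and by the bovine growth hormone polyadenylation signal.

The recorded purpose is to drive AAV-mediated transgene expression in specific populations of brain cells. The construct belongs to a collection of enhancer AAVs for genetic access to cortical cell types, with SYFP2 fluorescence marking the cells in which the enhancer combination is active. The record does not state which cell population is targeted.
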