Addgene plasmid #230389: AiP14002 - pAAV-AiE0064h-spacer-AiE0022h-minBG-SYFP2-WPRE3-BGHpA (Alias: CN4002)
Purpose: AiE0064h is an enhancer sequence, designed to drive AAV-mediated transgene expression in specific populations of brain cells
Depositing lab: Allen Institute for Brain Science & Jonathan Ting. Depositing organization: Allen Institute. Publication: A suite of enhancer AAVs and transgenic mouse lines for genetic access to cortical cell types. Ben-Simon Y, Hooper M, Narayan S, Daigle TL, Dwivedi D, Way SW, Oster A, Stafford DA, Mich JK, Taormina MJ, Martinez RA, Opitz-Araya X, Roth JR, Alexander JR, Allen S, Amster A, Arbuckle J, Ayala A, Baker PM, Bakken TE, Barcelli T, Barta S, Bendrick J, Bertagnolli D, Bielstein C, Bishwakarma P, Bowlus J, Boyer G, Brouner K, Casian B, Casper T, Chakka AB, Chakrabarty R, Chance RK, Chavan S, Clark M, Colbert K, Collman F, Daniel S, Departee M, DiValentin P, Donadio N, Dotson N, Egdorf T, Fliss T, Gabitto M, Garcia J, Gary A, Gasperini M, Gloe J, Goldy J, Gore BB, Graybuck L, Greisman N, Haeseleer F, Halterman C, Haradon Z, Hastings SD, Helback O, Ho W, Hockemeyer D, Huang C, Huff S, Hunker A, Johansen N, Jones D, Juneau Z, Kalmbach B, Kannan M, Khem S, Kussick E, Kutsal R, Larsen R, Lee C, Lee AY, Leibly M, Lenz GH, Li S, Liang E, Lusk N, Madigan Z, Malloy J, Malone J, McCue R, Melchor J, Mollenkopf T, Moosman S, Morin E, Newman D, Ng L, Ngo K, Omstead V, Otto S, Oyama A, Pena N, Pham T, Phillips E, Pom CA, Potekhina L, Ransford S, Ray PL, Rette D, Reynoldson C, Rimorin C, Rocha D, Ruiz A, Sanchez REA, Sawyer L, Sedeno-Cortes A, Sevigny JP, Shapovalova N, Shepard N, Shulga L, Sigler AR, Siverts L, Soliman S, Somasundaram S, Staats B, Stewart K, Szelenyi E, Tieu M, Trader C, Tran A, van Velthoven CTJ, Walker M, Wang Y, Weed N, Wirthlin M, Wood T, Wynalda B, Yao Z, Zhou T, Ariza J, Dee N, Reding M, Ronellenfitch K, Mufti S, Sunkin SM, Smith KA, Esposito L, Waters J, Thyagarajan B, Yao S, Lein ES, Zeng H, Levi BP, Ngai J, Ting JT, Tasic B. Cell. 2025 May 16:S0092-8674(25)00513-6. doi: 10.1016/j.cell.2025.05.002. PubMed 40403729.
Backbone
  Vector backbone: pAAV2
  Vector type: AAV
Growth in bacteria
  Bacterial resistance: Ampicillin, 100 μg/mL
  Growth temperature: 37°C
  Growth strain: Stbl3
  Copy number: High Copy
Gene/Insert
  Gene/Insert name: SYFP2
  Species: Synthetic
  Promoter: minBG
  Cloning method: Gibson Cloning
Terms and licenses: Academic/Nonprofit Terms; Industry Terms: Not Available to Industry
Depositor comments: Please note: This plasmid contains a 22bp deletion in the 2nd ITR. It is not known how this impacts plasmid function.
How to cite: AiP14002 - pAAV-AiE0064h-spacer-AiE0022h-minBG-SYFP2-WPRE3-BGHpA (Alias: CN4002) was a gift from Allen Institute for Brain Science & Jonathan Ting (Addgene plasmid # 230389 ; http://n2t.net/addgene:230389 ; RRID:Addgene_230389)
